>Addgene plasmid #80557 | Rab36 cds in pGem-T Easy | addgene full sequence | sequence record 176453 | Addgene NGS Result
CGGTATCAGCTCACTCAAAGGCGGTAATACGGTTATCCACAGAATCAGGGGATAACGCAGGAAAGAACAT
GTGAGCAAAAGGCCAGCAAAAGGCCAGGAACCGTAAAAAGGCCGCGTTGCTGGCGTTTTTCCATAGGCTC
CGCCCCCCTGACGAGCATCACAAAAATCGACGCTCAAGTCAGAGGTGGCGAAACCCGACAGGACTATAAA
GATACCAGGCGTTTCCCCCTGGAAGCTCCCTCGTGCGCTCTCCTGTTCCGACCCTGCCGCTTACCGGATA
CCTGTCCGCCTTTCTCCCTTCGGGAAGCGTGGCGCTTTCTCATAGCTCACGCTGTAGGTATCTCAGTTCG
GTGTAGGTCGTTCGCTCCAAGCTGGGCTGTGTGCACGAACCCCCCGTTCAGCCCGACCGCTGCGCCTTAT
CCGGTAACTATCGTCTTGAGTCCAACCCGGTAAGACACGACTTATCGCCACTGGCAGCAGCCACTGGTAA
CAGGATTAGCAGAGCGAGGTATGTAGGCGGTGCTACAGAGTTCTTGAAGTGGTGGCCTAACTACGGCTAC
ACTAGAAGAACAGTATTTGGTATCTGCGCTCTGCTGAAGCCAGTTACCTTCGGAAAAAGAGTTGGTAGCT
CTTGATCCGGCAAACAAACCACCGCTGGTAGCGGTGGTTTTTTTGTTTGCAAGCAGCAGATTACGCGCAG
AAAAAAAGGATCTCAAGAAGATCCTTTGATCTTTTCTACGGGGTCTGACGCTCAGTGGAACGAAAACTCA
CGTTAAGGGATTTTGGTCATGAGATTATCAAAAAGGATCTTCACCTAGATCCTTTTAAATTAAAAATGAA
GTTTTAAATCAATCTAAAGTATATATGAGTAAACTTGGTCTGACAGTTACCAATGCTTAATCAGTGAGGC
ACCTATCTCAGCGATCTGTCTATTTCGTTCATCCATAGTTGCCTGACTCCCCGTCGTGTAGATAACTACG
ATACGGGAGGGCTTACCATCTGGCCCCAGTGCTGCAATGATACCGCGAGACCCACGCTCACCGGCTCCAG
ATTTATCAGCAATAAACCAGCCAGCCGGAAGGGCCGAGCGCAGAAGTGGTCCTGCAACTTTATCCGCCTC
CATCCAGTCTATTAATTGTTGCCGGGAAGCTAGAGTAAGTAGTTCGCCAGTTAATAGTTTGCGCAACGTT
GTTGCCATTGCTACAGGCATCGTGGTGTCACGCTCGTCGTTTGGTATGGCTTCATTCAGCTCCGGTTCCC
AACGATCAAGGCGAGTTACATGATCCCCCATGTTGTGCAAAAAAGCGGTTAGCTCCTTCGGTCCTCCGAT
CGTTGTCAGAAGTAAGTTGGCCGCAGTGTTATCACTCATGGTTATGGCAGCACTGCATAATTCTCTTACT
GTCATGCCATCCGTAAGATGCTTTTCTGTGACTGGTGAGTACTCAACCAAGTCATTCTGAGAATAGTGTA
TGCGGCGACCGAGTTGCTCTTGCCCGGCGTCAATACGGGATAATACCGCGCCACATAGCAGAACTTTAAA
AGTGCTCATCATTGGAAAACGTTCTTCGGGGCGAAAACTCTCAAGGATCTTACCGCTGTTGAGATCCAGT
TCGATGTAACCCACTCGTGCACCCAACTGATCTTCAGCATCTTTTACTTTCACCAGCGTTTCTGGGTGAG
CAAAAACAGGAAGGCAAAATGCCGCAAAAAAGGGAATAAGGGCGACACGGAAATGTTGAATACTCATACT
CTTCCTTTTTCAATATTATTGAAGCATTTATCAGGGTTATTGTCTCATGAGCGGATACATATTTGAATGT
ATTTAGAAAAATAAACAAATAGGGGTTCCGCGCACATTTCCCCGAAAAGTGCCACCTGATGCGGTGTGAA
ATACCGCACAGATGCGTAAGGAGAAAATACCGCATCAGGAAATTGTAAGCGTTAATATTTTGTTAAAATT
CGCGTTAAATTTTTGTTAAATCAGCTCATTTTTTAACCAATAGGCCGAAATCGGCAAAATCCCTTATAAA
TCAAAAGAATAGACCGAGATAGGGT
[37 nt withheld, positions 2056-2092]
AAAGAACGTGGACTCCAACGTCAAAGG
[49 nt withheld, positions 2120-2168]
T
[91 nt withheld, positions 2170-2260]
G
[124 nt withheld, positions 2262-2385]
CCATTCGCCATTCAGGCTGCGCAACTGTTGGGAAGGGCGATCGGTGCGGGCCTCTTCGCTATTACGCCAG
CTGGCGAAAGGGGGATGTGCTGCAAGGCGATTAAGTTGGGTAACGCCAGGGTTTTCCCAGTCACGACGTT
GTAAAACGACGGCCAGTGAATTGTAATACGACTCACTATAGGGCGAATTGGGCCCGACGTCGCATGCTCC
CGGCCGCCATGGCGGCCGCGGGAATTCGATTCAATGCAGTTCAGTCCACCTGTCAGCAGAGACAGGATCA
TATCCGCATTTCCAAAGTGTTATAATCCACAAGCTTGCCTGCAAATGAAGGATGACTGGAATGTAGAAGC
CAAGGTGGCTTGCCAAGATCGGACGACTCGTCTGCAAGGGTATGACAGGTTTAAGATGTCAAAGGCAGTA
GTGGTTGGAGATCTCAATGTGGGAAAGACATGCTTAATAAACAGGTTCTGTAAAGACGTGTTTGAGAGAG
ACTATAAGGCTACTATAGGTGTTGATTTTGAGATCGAGAGATTTGAGATGTCTGGGCTGCCTTTTTCTCT
TCAAATATGGGACACCGCTGGTCAAGAAAAGTTTAAATGCATTGCATCAGCATATTACAGAGGAGCTCAA
GTTATTATCACTGTCTTTGACATGGCGGATATTAAGACCTTGGAAAACACAAAACAGTGGTTGTTAGAGG
CGGTGCGGGAAAATGAACCAGACTCCTGTTTTGTTTTCTTGGTTGGCACAAAAAGAGACCTCCTGTCTAC
AGAAGAGTGCCAGAGGACCGAGAGGGACGCCGTAAAGATTGCAGCAGAAATGAATGCAGAATTCTGGTCA
GTGTCCTCAAAAACAGGTGAAAACGTCCAAGAGTTTTTCTTTCGTGTGGCTGCTCTGGCTTTTGAAGATG
CTGTCATGAAGGACCTGGAGTCTGGGACCACCAGCAGCACTCAGATCGGAGATGGCAGTATTCTCAATGA
TAAAACACTGGAAGTCACGCAGGAGAAGCCAAAGAAGAAGAGCTGTTGCTGATGCTCTATGGTTCAAATC
ACTAGTGAATTCGCGGCCGCCTGCAGGTCGACCATATGGGAGAGCTCCCAACGCGTTGGATGCATAGCTT
GAGTATTCTATAGTGTCACCTAAATAGCTTGGCGTAATCATGGTCATAGCTGTTTCCTGTGTGAAATTGT
TATCCGCTCACAATTCCACACAACATACGAGCCGGAAGCATAAAGTGTAAAGCCTGGGGTGCCTAATGAG
TGAGCTAACTCACATTAATTGCGTTGCGCTCACTGCCCGCTTTCCAGTCGGGAAACCTGTCGTGCCAGCT
GCATTAATGAATCGGCCAACGCGCGGGGAGAGGCGGTTTGCGTATTGGGCGCTCTTCCGCTTCCTCGCTC
ACTGACTCGCTGCGCTCGGTCGTTCGGCTGCGGCGAG
Features (pLannotate 1.2.2; 15 found; start..end, strand, type, name):
    128..716     -  rep_origin     ori: high-copy-number ColE1/pMB1/pBR322/pUC origin of replication
    887..1747    -  CDS            AmpR: β-lactamase; bla; confers resistance to ampicillin, carbenicillin, and related antibiotics
   1748..1852    -  promoter       AmpR promoter: bla
   1879..1929    +  misc_feature   bom (fragment): basis of mobility region from pBR322
   1957..2385    -  rep_origin     f1 ori (sequence partly withheld): f1 bacteriophage origin of replication; arrow indicates direction of (+) strand synthesis
   2389..2546    -  CDS            lacZα (fragment): LacZα fragment of β-galactosidase; lacZ fragment
   2549..2567    +  promoter       T7 promoter: promoter for bacteriophage T7 RNA polymerase
   2596..3414    +  CDS            Rab36: RAB36_MOUSE - Experimental evidence at protein level: Swiss-Prot protein existence level 1. Protein transport. Probably involved in vesicular traffic (By similarity). From Mus musculus (Mouse).
   3438..3500    -  CDS            VESPI_VESMG (fragment): Experimental evidence at protein level: Swiss-Prot protein existence level 1. Shows contractile activity on isolated ileum smooth muscle. From Vespa magnifica (Hornet).
   3512..3530    -  promoter       SP6 promoter: promoter for bacteriophage SP6 RNA polymerase
   3572..3588    -  protein_bind   lac operator: The lac repressor binds to the lac operator to inhibit transcription in E. coli. This inhibition can be relieved by adding lactose or isopropyl-β-D-thiogalactopyranoside (IPTG). lac repressor encoded by lacI
   3596..3626    -  promoter       lac promoter: promoter for the E. coli lac operon
   3641..3662    -  protein_bind   CAP binding site: CAP binding activates transcription in the presence of cAMP. E. coli catabolite activator protein
   3675..3767    -  CDS            lacI (fragment): lac repressor; lacI; The lac repressor binds to the lac operator to inhibit transcription in E. coli. This inhibition can be relieved by adding lactose or isopropyl-β-D-thiogalactopyranoside (IPTG).
   3769..3822    -  rep_origin     RSF ori (fragment): Plasmids containing the RSF 1030 origin of replication can be propagated in E. coli cells that contain additional plasmids with compatible origins.
