[The description below was written by a language model from this plasmid's Addgene catalogue record and pLannotate feature annotations shown in this document.]
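Description:
Rab36 cds in pGem-T Easy is a bacterial cloning plasmid of about 3.8 kb that carries the coding sequence of zebrafish (Danio rerio) rab36, a Rab-family small GTPase gene, in the Promega pGEM-T Easy TA-cloning backbone. It belongs to a library of full-length zebrafish rab clones. The plasmid is maintained in E. coli at high copy number through a ColE1/pUC-type origin and is selected with ampicillin via the β-lactamase gene and its native promoter. An f1 phage origin is also present, which allows single-stranded DNA to be produced.

The insert sits in the multiple cloning region that interrupts the lacZα fragment, downstream of the lac promoter, operator and CAP site. This arrangement is the basis of the backbone's blue/white screening. The automated annotation labels the roughly 820 bp open reading frame by its similarity to mouse Rab36, but the catalogue record identifies it as the zebrafish orthologue. It is flanked by opposing bacteriophage promoters. T7 lies upstream in the same orientation as the coding sequence, so T7 transcription should give sense RNA. SP6 lies downstream pointing back into the insert, so SP6 transcription should give antisense RNA. This suits the stated purpose of making riboprobes for in situ hybridisation of rab36 expression, and the clone can also serve as a template for subcloning the coding sequence.

No eukaryotic promoter, tag or reporter is annotated, so this is not an expression vector for animal cells. The short hits to a hornet peptide, lacI, bom and an RSF origin are fragmentary matches, probably annotation artefacts of backbone sequence rather than functional elements.
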