Addgene plasmid #80557: Rab36 cds in pGem-T Easy
Purpose: Can be used for in situ hybridisation or other purposes
Depositing lab: Rob Parton. Depositing organization: University of Queensland, Institute for Molecular Bioscience. Publication: A plasmid library of full-length zebrafish rab proteins for in vivo cell biology. Hall TE, Martel N, Lo HP, Xiong Z, Parton RG. Cell Logist. 2017 Mar 1;7(1):e1301151. doi: 10.1080/21592799.2017.1301151. eCollection 2017. PubMed 28396820.
Backbone
  Vector backbone: pGemT easy
  Backbone manufacturer: Promega
Growth in bacteria
  Bacterial resistance: Ampicillin, 100 μg/mL
  Growth temperature: 37°C
  Growth strain: DH5alpha
  Copy number: High Copy
Gene/Insert
  Gene/Insert name: rab36
  Species: D. rerio (zebrafish)
  Entrez Gene: rab36 (a.k.a. zgc:158229)
Terms and licenses: Academic/Nonprofit Terms; Industry Terms: Not Available to Industry
How to cite: Rab36 cds in pGem-T Easy was a gift from Rob Parton (Addgene plasmid # 80557 ; http://n2t.net/addgene:80557 ; RRID:Addgene_80557)
